>Addgene plasmid #203447 | pM149: pAAV.CMV-Cas13e-VEGFA sgRNA | addgene full sequence | sequence record 401410 | Addgene NGS Result
CCTGCAGGCAGCTGCGCGCTCGCTCGCTCACTGAGGCCGGGCGACCTTTGGTCGCCCGGCCTCAGTGAGC
GAGCGAGCGCGCAGAGAGGGAGTGGCCAACTCCATCACTAGGGGTTCCTTCTAGACAACTTTGTATAGAA
AAGTTGGAGGGCCTATTTCCCATGATTCCTTCATATTTGCATATACGATACAAGGCTGTTAGAGAGATAA
TTGGAATTAATTTGACTGTAAACACAAAGATATTAGTACAAAATACGTGACGTAGAAAGTAATAATTTCT
TGGGTAGTTTGCAGTTTTAAAATTATGTTTTAAAATGGACTATCATATGCTTACCGTAACTTGAAAGTAT
TTCGATTTCTTGGCTTTATATATCTTGTGGAAAGGACGAAACACCGGCTGGAGCAGCCCCCGATTTGTGG
GGTGATTACAGCTATGTGCTGGCCTTGGTGAGGTTTGATCCGGCTGGAGCAGCCCCCGATTTGTGGGGTG
ATTACAGCTTTTTTTGAATTCTGATGCGGTGAAGCTTTAGTTATTAATAGTAATCAATTACGGGGTCATT
AGTTCATAGCCCATATATGGAGTTCCGCGTTACATAACTTACGGTAAATGGCCCGCCTGGCTGACCGCCC
AACGACCCCCGCCCATTGACGTCAATAATGACGTATGTTCCCATAGTAACGCCAATAGGGACTTTCCATT
GACGTCAATGGGTGGAGTATTTACGGTAAACTGCCCACTTGGCAGTACATCAAGTGTATCATATGCCAAG
TACGCCCCCTATTGACGTCAATGACGGTAAATGGCCCGCCTGGCATTATGCCCAGTACATGACCTTATGG
GACTTTCCTACTTGGCAGTACATCTACGTATTAGTCATCGCTATTACCATGGTGATGCGGTTTTGGCAGT
ACATCAATGGGCGTGGATAGCGGTTTGACTCACGGGGATTTCCAAGTCTCCACCCCATTGACGTCAATGG
GAGTTTGTTTTGGCACCAAAATCAACGGGACTTTCCAAAATGTCGTAACAACTCCGCCCCATTGACGCAA
ATGGGCGGTAGGCGTGTACGGTGGGAGGTCTATATAAGCAGAGCTGGTTTAGTGAACCGTCAGATCACCC
AGCTTTCTTGTACAAAGTGGGCCACCATGCCAAAGAAGAAACGGAAGGTCGCTCAGGTCTCTAAGCAGAC
ATCCAAGAAGAGGGAACTTTCCATTGATGAATATCAAGGTGCCAGAAAATGGTGTTTTACAATCGCCTTT
AATAAGGCCTTGGTCAATCGGGACAAGAATGACGGACTTTTCGTTGAATCCCTTCTCCGCCACGAAAAAT
ACTCCAAGCATGATTGGTACGATGAGGACACCAGGGCATTGATCAAATGTAGCACACAAGCCGCAAATGC
TAAGGCAGAGGCTCTTCGAAATTACTTCTCACATTACAGGCACAGTCCAGGGTGCTTGACCTTCACCGCA
GAGGACGAGTTGCGGACTATTATGGAGCGGGCATACGAAAGGGCCATATTCGAATGTAGACGACGCGAAA
CAGAAGTCATTATTGAGTTCCCCTCACTGTTCGAGGGCGATAGGATAACTACAGCTGGGGTAGTCTTTTT
TGTCTCTTTCTTCGTTGAAAGACGAGTGCTCGACCGACTCTACGGAGCCGTGAGCGGTCTGAAAAAGAAT
GAGGGCCAATACAAACTCACCCGAAAGGCACTCTCCATGTACTGTCTTAAGGATTCCCGATTTACCAAGG
CATGGGACAAAAGGGTATTGTTGTTCAGGGATATCCTGGCACAGTTGGGGCGAATTCCCGCCGAAGCATA
TGAATACTACCACGGCGAACAGGGTGATAAAAAACGCGCTAATGATAACGAGGGCACAAATCCAAAGCGC
CATAAAGACAAATTCATTGAATTCGCATTGCATTATCTTGAAGCCCAGCACAGCGAAATCTGCTTCGGTA
GGCGCCACATTGTACGAGAAGAGGCTGGTGCTGGAGATGAACATAAGAAGCACCGCACCAAGGGGAAGGT
AGTTGTCGATTTTAGTAAGAAAGATGAAGACCAGTCATATTACATATCCAAGAATAACGTAATTGTGCGC
ATTGATAAGAACGCCGGACCACGCTCTTATAGAATGGGGCTGAATGAGCTCAAGTACTTGGTCTTGCTTA
GCCTCCAGGGAAAAGGGGATGACGCTATTGCTAAGCTCTATCGCTATAGACAACACGTTGAGAATATCCT
CGACGTTGTGAAAGTTACAGATAAGGATAATCATGTATTCCTGCCTAGATTTGTGTTGGAACAGCACGGC
ATTGGTAGGAAGGCATTCAAGCAAAGGATCGATGGAAGAGTCAAGCATGTGCGCGGAGTGTGGGAAAAAA
AAAAAGCAGCCACTAACGAGATGACCCTGCACGAAAAAGCTAGGGATATCCTTCAGTATGTAAACGAAAA
CTGTACTCGCTCCTTTAATCCTGGAGAATACAATAGACTGCTTGTGTGCCTTGTTGGGAAGGATGTAGAG
AACTTTCAAGCCGGCCTTAAGCGACTCCAGTTGGCTGAACGGATAGATGGACGAGTGTATAGTATATTCG
CACAGACTTCTACAATCAATGAAATGCATCAAGTCGTTTGTGACCAAATTTTGAACAGGCTTTGCAGGAT
CGGTGATCAAAAGCTCTATGACTATGTCGGGCTGGGTAAGAAGGATGAAATAGATTACAAACAGAAGGTC
GCCTGGTTTAAGGAGCACATTTCCATCAGACGGGGGTTTTTGCGGAAGAAATTTTGGTACGATTCTAAAA
AAGGATTTGCAAAGCTGGTGGAAGAACATTTGGAGAGCGGAGGCGGGCAGCGCGACGTAGGTCTTGATAA
GAAATACTACCACATAGACGCAATTGGGCGGTTCGAGGGAGCAAACCCTGCCTTGTATGAAACCCTCGCC
CGAGATAGATTGTGCTTGATGATGGCACAATATTTTCTGGGTTCAGTACGGAAGGAACTTGGTAACAAGA
TTGTTTGGAGCAATGACAGCATCGAATTGCCTGTTGAAGGGAGTGTCGGTAATGAAAAGTCCATTGTATT
TTCCGTGAGTGACTATGGCAAGTTGTATGTTCTTGACGATGCAGAATTCCTTGGGCGAATCTGCGAGTAC
TTCATGCCCCACGAAAAGGGTAAAATACGCTATCATACAGTTTATGAGAAAGGCTTTCGAGCATATAATG
ACCTGCAAAAGAAGTGTGTCGAAGCAGTCCTTGCTTTCGAAGAAAAGGTCGTAAAAGCAAAGAAGATGTC
CGAAAAAGAGGGCGCCCATTACATTGACTTCAGAGAGATCCTTGCCCAGACAATGTGTAAGGAAGCCGAG
AAAACTGCTGTGAATAAGGTAAGGAGAGCCTTTTTCCATCACCACCTCAAGTTCGTCATAGACGAATTTG
GATTGTTTTCTGATGTGATGAAAAAATATGGGATTGAGAAAGAATGGAAGTTTCCAGTGAAGCCCAAGAA
AAAAAGAAAAGTATCCTCCTACCCATACGATGTTCCAGATTACGCTTGACAACTTTATTATACATAGTTG
GAATTCCTAGAGCTCGCTGATCAGCCTCGACTGTGCCTTCTAGTTGCCAGCCATCTGTTGTTTGCCCCTC
CCCCGTGCCTTCCTTGACCCTGGAAGGTGCCACTCCCACTGTCCTTTCCTAATAAAATGAGGAAATTGCA
TCGCATTGTCTGAGTAGGTGTCATTCTATTCTGGGGGGTGGGGTGGGGCAGGACAGCAAGGGGGAGGATT
GGGAAGAGAATAGCAGGCATGCTGGGGAGGGCCGCAGGAACCCCTAGTGATGGAGTTGGCCACTCCCTCT
CTGCGCGCTCGCTCGCTCACTGAGGCCGGGCGACCAAAGGTCGCCCGACGCCCGGGCTTTGCCCGGGCGG
CCTCAGTGAGCGAGCGAGCGCGCAGCTGCCTGCAGGGGCGCCTGATGCGGTATTTTCTCCTTACGCATCT
GTGCGGTATTTCACACCGCATA
[95 nt withheld, positions 4013-4107]
T
[46 nt withheld, positions 4109-4154]
C
[141 nt withheld, positions 4156-4296]
CCTTTGACGTTGGAGTCCACGTTCTTT
[37 nt withheld, positions 4324-4360]
ACTCTATCTCGGGCTATTCTTTTGATTTATAAGGGATTTTGCCGATTTCGGTCTATTGGTTAAAAAATGA
GCTGATTTAACAAAAATTTAACGCGAATTTTAACAAAATATTAACGTTTACAATTTTATGGTGCACTCTC
AGTACAATCTGCTCTGATGCCGCATAGTTAAGCCAGCCCCGACACCCGCCAACACCCGCTGACGCGCCCT
GACGGGCTTGTCTGCTCCCGGCATCCGCTTACAGACAAGCTGTGACCGTCTCCGGGAGCTGCATGTGTCA
GAGGTTTTCACCGTCATCACCGAAACGCGCGAGACGAAAGGGCCTCGTGATACGCCTATTTTTATAGGTT
AATGTCATGATAATAATGGTTTCTTAGACGTCAGGTGGCACTTTTCGGGGAAATGTGCGCGGAACCCCTA
TTTGTTTATTTTTCTAAATACATTCAAATATGTATCCGCTCATGAGACAATAACCCTGATAAATGCTTCA
ATAATATTGAAAAAGGAAGAGTATGAGTATTCAACATTTCCGTGTCGCCCTTATTCCCTTTTTTGCGGCA
TTTTGCCTTCCTGTTTTTGCTCACCCAGAAACGCTGGTGAAAGTAAAAGATGCTGAAGATCAGTTGGGTG
CACGAGTGGGTTACATCGAACTGGATCTCAACAGCGGTAAGATCCTTGAGAGTTTTCGCCCCGAAGAACG
TTTTCCAATGATGAGCACTTTTAAAGTTCTGCTATGTGGCGCGGTATTATCCCGTATTGACGCCGGGCAA
GAGCAACTCGGTCGCCGCATACACTATTCTCAGAATGACTTGGTTGAGTACTCACCAGTCACAGAAAAGC
ATCTTACGGATGGCATGACAGTAAGAGAATTATGCAGTGCTGCCATAACCATGAGTGATAACACTGCGGC
CAACTTACTTCTGACAACGATCGGAGGACCGAAGGAGCTAACCGCTTTTTTGCACAACATGGGGGATCAT
GTAACTCGCCTTGATCGTTGGGAACCGGAGCTGAATGAAGCCATACCAAACGACGAGCGTGACACCACGA
TGCCTGTAGCAATGGCAACAACGTTGCGCAAACTATTAACTGGCGAACTACTTACTCTAGCTTCCCGGCA
ACAATTAATAGACTGGATGGAGGCGGATAAAGTTGCAGGACCACTTCTGCGCTCGGCCCTTCCGGCTGGC
TGGTTTATTGCTGATAAATCTGGAGCCGGTGAGCGTGGAAGCCGCGGTATCATTGCAGCACTGGGGCCAG
ATGGTAAGCCCTCCCGTATCGTAGTTATCTACACGACGGGGAGTCAGGCAACTATGGATGAACGAAATAG
ACAGATCGCTGAGATAGGTGCCTCACTGATTAAGCATTGGTAACTGTCAGACCAAGTTTACTCATATATA
CTTTAGATTGATTTAAAACTTCATTTTTAATTTAAAAGGATCTAGGTGAAGATCCTTTTTGATAATCTCA
TGACCAAAATCCCTTAACGTGAGTTTTCGTTCCACTGAGCGTCAGACCCCGTAGAAAAGATCAAAGGATC
TTCTTGAGATCCTTTTTTTCTGCGCGTAATCTGCTGCTTGCAAACAAAAAAACCACCGCTACCAGCGGTG
GTTTGTTTGCCGGATCAAGAGCTACCAACTCTTTTTCCGAAGGTAACTGGCTTCAGCAGAGCGCAGATAC
CAAATACTGTTCTTCTAGTGTAGCCGTAGTTAGGCCACCACTTCAAGAACTCTGTAGCACCGCCTACATA
CCTCGCTCTGCTAATCCTGTTACCAGTGGCTGCTGCCAGTGGCGATAAGTCGTGTCTTACCGGGTTGGAC
TCAAGACGATAGTTACCGGATAAGGCGCAGCGGTCGGGCTGAACGGGGGGTTCGTGCACACAGCCCAGCT
TGGAGCGAACGACCTACACCGAACTGAGATACCTACAGCGTGAGCTATGAGAAAGCGCCACGCTTCCCGA
AGGGAGAAAGGCGGACAGGTATCCGGTAAGCGGCAGGGTCGGAACAGGAGAGCGCACGAGGGAGCTTCCA
GGGGGAAACGCCTGGTATCTTTATAGTCCTGTCGGGTTTCGCCACCTCTGACTTGAGCGTCGATTTTTGT
GATGCTCGTCAGGGGGGCGGAGCCTATGGAAAAACGCCAGCAACGCGGCCTTTTTACGGTTCCTGGCCTT
TTGCTGGCCTTTTGCTCACATGT
Features (pLannotate 1.2.2; 17 found; start..end, strand, type, name):
     38..119     -  repeat_region  AAV2 ITR (fragment): inverted terminal repeat of adeno-associated virus serotype 2 inverted
    126..146     +  protein_bind   attB4: mutant version of attB; core recombination site for the Gateway® BP reaction BP Clonase™
    147..387     +  promoter       U6 promoter: RNA polymerase III promoter for human U6 snRNA
    588..891     +  enhancer       CMV enhancer: human cytomegalovirus immediate early enhancer
    892..1095    +  promoter       CMV promoter: human cytomegalovirus (CMV) immediate early promoter
   1120..1140    -  protein_bind   attB2: mutant version of attB; core recombination site for the Gateway® BP reaction BP Clonase™
   3520..3547    +  CDS            3xHA (fragment): three tandem HA epitope tags
   3550..3570    -  protein_bind   attB3: mutant version of attB; core recombination site for the Gateway® BP reaction BP Clonase™
   3601..3712    +  polyA_signal   bGH poly(A) signal: bovine growth hormone polyadenylation signal
   3816..3956    +  repeat_region  AAV2 ITR: inverted terminal repeat of adeno-associated virus serotype 2 inverted
   3961..4012    -  misc_feature   bom (fragment): basis of mobility region from pBR322
   4031..4486    +  rep_origin     f1 ori (sequence partly withheld): f1 bacteriophage origin of replication; arrow indicates direction of (+) strand synthesis
   4487..4536    -  misc_feature   bom (fragment): basis of mobility region from pBR322
   4638..4673    -  CDS            rop (fragment): Rop protein, which maintains plasmids at low copy number; rop
   4768..4872    +  promoter       AmpR promoter: bla
   4873..5733    +  CDS            AmpR: β-lactamase; bla; confers resistance to ampicillin, carbenicillin, and related antibiotics
   5904..6492    +  rep_origin     ori: high-copy-number ColE1/pMB1/pBR322/pUC origin of replication
