[The description below was written by a language model from this plasmid's Addgene catalogue record and pLannotate feature annotations shown in this document.]
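Description:
pM149: pAAV.CMV-Cas13e-VEGFA sgRNA is an AAV transfer plasmid for mammalian expression, built on a commercially sourced pAAV.CMV-BGHpA backbone. It is propagated in E. coli at high copy from a ColE1/pUC-type origin under ampicillin selection (AmpR with its own bla promoter). The backbone also carries an f1 phage origin and remnants of pBR322 bom and rop sequences. The sequenced plasmid is about 6.6 kb. Two AAV2 inverted terminal repeats bracket the payload, one of them annotated only as a fragment. These ITRs are the cis elements needed to replicate and package the intervening DNA into recombinant AAV particles when helper functions are supplied in trans.

Between the ITRs sit two expression units in the same orientation. First, a human U6 RNA polymerase III promoter drives a synthetic guide RNA directed against VEGFA mRNA. Downstream, the CMV immediate-early enhancer and promoter drive the compact RNA-targeting nuclease Cas13e (also called Cas13X.1 or Cas13bt3), followed by a bovine growth hormone polyadenylation signal. The Cas13e coding region is recorded as carrying nuclear localisation signals at both termini and a C-terminal HA epitope for detection. It was not itself recognised by the automated annotation, but it corresponds to the unannotated stretch between the CMV promoter and the HA tag. The catalogue lists Ruminococcus flavefaciens XPD3002 as its source species. Short Gateway-type attB sites flanking the modules are leftovers of the vector assembly scheme.

Because the small effector lets nuclease and guide fit in one AAV genome, the plasmid serves as an all-in-one construct for knocking down VEGFA transcripts. It can be used by direct transfection or after packaging into AAV, and the associated work concerns RNA targeting and gene therapy in the retina.
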