Addgene plasmid #203447: pM149: pAAV.CMV-Cas13e-VEGFA sgRNA
Purpose: Plasmid expressing active Cas13e with VEGFA mRNA targeting gRNA
Depositing lab: Guei-Sheung Liu. Depositing organization: Centre for Eye Research Australia. Publication: Characterization of RNA editing and gene therapy with a compact CRISPR-Cas13 in the retina. Kumar S, Hsiao YW, Wong VHY, Aubin D, Wang JH, Lisowski L, Rakoczy EP, Li F, Alarcon-Martinez L, Gonzalez-Cordero A, Bui BV, Liu GS. Proc Natl Acad Sci U S A. 2024 Nov 5;121(45):e2408345121. doi: 10.1073/pnas.2408345121. Epub 2024 Oct 30. PubMed 39475642.
Backbone
  Vector backbone: pAAV.CMV-BGHpA
  Backbone manufacturer: VectorBuilder
  Vector type: Mammalian Expression, AAV
Growth in bacteria
  Bacterial resistance: Ampicillin, 100 μg/mL
  Growth temperature: 37°C
  Growth strain: NEB Stable
  Copy number: High Copy
Gene/Insert 1
  Gene/Insert name: U6-VEGFA sgRNA
  Species: Synthetic
  Insert size (bp): 375
  Promoter: U6
  Cloning method: Gibson Cloning
  Sequencing primers: 5′ GACTATCATATGCTTACCGT
Gene/Insert 2
  Gene/Insert name: Cas13e (alt name: Cas13X.1, Cas13bt3)
  Species: Ruminococcus flavefaciens XPD3002
  Insert size (bp): 2403
  Promoter: CMV
  Tag / fusion protein: NLS (C terminal on insert); NLS (N terminal on insert); HA (C terminal on insert)
  Cloning method: Gibson Cloning
  Sequencing primers: 5′ CGCAAATGGGCGGTAGGCGTG; 3′ TAGAAGGCACAGTCGAGG
Terms and licenses: Academic/Nonprofit Terms; Industry Terms: Not Available to Industry
How to cite: pM149: pAAV.CMV-Cas13e-VEGFA sgRNA was a gift from Guei-Sheung Liu (Addgene plasmid # 203447 ; http://n2t.net/addgene:203447 ; RRID:Addgene_203447)
